Addgene plasmid #143030: TFORF0490
Purpose: Lentiviral vector for overexpressing transcription factor ORFs with unique 24-bp barcodes. Barcodes facilitate identification of transcription factors in pooled screens.
Depositing lab: Feng Zhang. Depositing organization: Broad Institute. Publication: A transcription factor atlas of directed differentiation. Joung J, Ma S, Tay T, Geiger-Schuller KR, Kirchgatterer PC, Verdine VK, Guo B, Arias-Garcia MA, Allen WE, Singh A, Kuksenko O, Abudayyeh OO, Gootenberg JS, Fu Z, Macrae RK, Buenrostro JD, Regev A, Zhang F. Cell. 2023 Jan 5;186(1):209-229.e26. doi: 10.1016/j.cell.2022.11.026. PubMed 36608654.
Backbone
  Vector backbone: pLX_TRC317
  Backbone manufacturer: Broad Institute Genetic Perturbation Platform
  Backbone size w/o insert (bp): 8264
  Vector type: Mammalian Expression, Lentiviral
  Selectable markers: Puromycin
Growth in bacteria
  Bacterial resistance: Ampicillin, 100 μg/mL
  Growth temperature: 37°C
  Growth strain: NEB Stable
  Copy number: High Copy
Gene/Insert
  Gene/Insert name: ZSCAN4
  Species: H. sapiens (human)
  Insert size (bp): 1403
  Entrez Gene: ZSCAN4 (a.k.a. ZNF494)
  Promoter: EF1a
  Cloning method: Unknown
  Sequencing primers: 5′ GGGTGGAGACTGAAGTTAGGCCAG; 3′ CACATAGCGTAAAAGGAGCAACATAG
Terms and licenses: Academic/Nonprofit Terms; Industry Terms: Not Available to Industry
Depositor comments: XM_011526607,XM_017026458,NM_152677,ENST00000318203,ENST00000612521 . The transcription factor ORF portion of this plasmid was synthesized by Genewiz. Please test multiple small colonies in case of plasmid recombination. To make this collection available in a timely manner, a portion of this collection was not fully sequenced by Addgene. If an Addgene verified full plasmid sequence is not available, please contact us prior to placing an order to request the full sequence.
How to cite: TFORF0490 was a gift from Feng Zhang (Addgene plasmid # 143030 ; http://n2t.net/addgene:143030 ; RRID:Addgene_143030)
