[The description below was written by a language model from this plasmid's Addgene catalogue record and pLannotate feature annotations shown in this document.]
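Description:
TFORF0490 is a lentiviral mammalian expression plasmid built on the pLX_TRC317 backbone, one member of a barcoded transcription factor ORF collection designed for overexpression screens. It carries the human ZSCAN4 (ZNF494) open reading frame, a SCAN-domain zinc finger transcription factor associated with embryonic stem cell pluripotency and telomere maintenance, placed directly downstream of the strong constitutive EF-1α promoter. According to the record, each construct in the collection carries a unique 24-bp barcode so that the transcription factor can be identified by sequencing in pooled experiments. The barcode is not annotated as a separate feature, though the short stretch between the ORF and the WPRE, which includes a small U6-like fragment, is a plausible location. The WPRE following the insert enhances transcript stability and expression.

The viral framework has a third-generation, self-inactivating layout. An RSV promoter drives a truncated HIV-1 5' LTR, followed by the Ψ packaging signal with a partial gag sequence, the RRE for Rev-dependent nuclear export, and a cPPT/CTS to aid nuclear import. A ΔU3 3' LTR with an SV40 polyadenylation signal lies downstream. Upstream of the EF-1α cassette, an SV40 early promoter and origin drives puromycin N-acetyltransferase, allowing selection of transduced cells. In bacteria the plasmid is maintained through a high-copy ColE1/pUC origin and ampicillin resistance, and it also retains an f1 origin and residual lac and T7/T3 elements from the cloning backbone. The depositor cautions that recombination can occur, as is common with LTR-containing plasmids. Typical use is packaging into lentivirus for individual or pooled ZSCAN4 overexpression, for example in directed differentiation screens.
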