Features (pLannotate 1.2.2; 31 found; start..end, strand, type, name):
      5..231     +  promoter       RSV promoter: Rous sarcoma virus enhancer/promoter
    232..412     +  LTR            5' LTR (truncated): truncated 5' long terminal repeat (LTR) from HIV-1
    459..584     +  misc_feature   HIV-1 Ψ: packaging signal of human immunodeficiency virus type 1
    568..931     +  CDS            HIV-1 gag (fragment): gag protein from human immunodeficiency virus 1; gag
   1077..1310    +  misc_feature   RRE: The Rev response element (RRE) of HIV-1 allows for Rev-dependent mRNA export from the nucleus to the cytoplasm.
   1687..1713    +  CDS            Rev (fragment): human immunodeficiency virus 1 (HIV-1) Rev protein; rev; enhances nuclear export of unspliced and incompletely spliced viral mRNAs
   1720..1743    +  promoter       SV40 promoter (fragment): SV40 early promoter
   1744..1815    +  promoter       SV40 promoter (fragment): SV40 enhancer and early promoter
   1839..1974    +  rep_origin     SV40 ori: SV40 origin of replication
   2020..2616    +  CDS            PuroR (fragment): puromycin N-acetyltransferase; pac from Streptomyces; confers resistance to puromycin
   2665..2782    +  misc_feature   cPPT/CTS: central polypurine tract and central termination sequence of HIV-1
   2847..2913    +  CDS            small t antigen (fragment): SV40 (simian virus 40) small t antigen
   2920..4098    +  promoter       EF-1α promoter: strong constitutive promoter for human elongation factor EF-1α
   4115..5413    +  CDS            ZSCAN4: ZSCA4_HUMAN - Also known as ZNF494. Experimental evidence at protein level: Swiss-Prot protein existence level 1. Embryonic stem (ES) cell-specific transcription factor required to regulate ES cell pluripotency. Binds telomeres and plays a key role in genomic stability in ES cells by regulating telomere elongation. Acts as an activator of spontaneous telomere sister chromatid exchange (T-SCE) and telomere elongation in undifferentiated ES cells (By similarity). From Homo sapiens (Human).
   5429..5482    +  promoter       U6 promoter (fragment): RNA polymerase III promoter for human U6 snRNA
   5524..6112    +  misc_feature   WPRE: woodchuck hepatitis virus posttranscriptional regulatory element
   6163..6182    +  misc_feature   cPPT/CTS (fragment): central polypurine tract and central termination sequence of HIV-1
   6184..6417    +  LTR            3' LTR (ΔU3): self-inactivating 3' long terminal repeat (LTR) from HIV-1
   6495..6616    +  polyA_signal   SV40 poly(A) signal: SV40 polyadenylation signal
   6656..6791    +  rep_origin     SV40 ori: SV40 origin of replication
   6812..6830    -  promoter       T7 promoter: promoter for bacteriophage T7 RNA polymerase
   6838..6993    +  CDS            lacZα (fragment): LacZα fragment of β-galactosidase; lacZ fragment
   6998..7426    +  rep_origin     f1 ori (sequence partly withheld): f1 bacteriophage origin of replication; arrow indicates direction of (+) strand synthesis
   7479..7583    +  promoter       AmpR promoter: bla
   7584..8444    +  CDS            AmpR: β-lactamase; bla; confers resistance to ampicillin, carbenicillin, and related antibiotics
   8615..9203    +  rep_origin     ori: high-copy-number ColE1/pMB1/pBR322/pUC origin of replication
   9386..9478    +  CDS            lacI (fragment): lac repressor; lacI; The lac repressor binds to the lac operator to inhibit transcription in E. coli. This inhibition can be relieved by adding lactose or isopropyl-β-D-thiogalactopyranoside (IPTG).
   9491..9512    +  protein_bind   CAP binding site: CAP binding activates transcription in the presence of cAMP. E. coli catabolite activator protein
   9527..9557    +  promoter       lac promoter: promoter for the E. coli lac operon
   9565..9581    +  protein_bind   lac operator: The lac repressor binds to the lac operator to inhibit transcription in E. coli. This inhibition can be relieved by adding lactose or isopropyl-β-D-thiogalactopyranoside (IPTG). lac repressor encoded by lacI
   9626..9644    +  promoter       T3 promoter: promoter for bacteriophage T3 RNA polymerase
>Addgene plasmid #143030 | TFORF0490 | addgene full sequence | sequence record 399059 | Addgene NGS Result
TTAATGTAGTCTTATGCAATACTCTTGTAGTCTTGCAACATGGTAACGATGAGTTAGCAACATGCCTTAC
AAGGAGAGAAAAAGCACCGTGCATGCCGATTGGTGGAAGTAAGGTGGTACGATCGTGCCTTATTAGGAAG
GCAACAGACGGGTCTGACATGGATTGGACGAACCACTGAATTGCCGCATTGCAGAGATATTGTATTTAAG
TGCCTAGCTCGATACATAAACGGGTCTCTCTGGTTAGACCAGATCTGAGCCTGGGAGCTCTCTGGCTAAC
TAGGGAACCCACTGCTTAAGCCTCAATAAAGCTTGCCTTGAGTGCTTCAAGTAGTGTGTGCCCGTCTGTT
GTGTGACTCTGGTAACTAGAGATCCCTCAGACCCTTTTAGTCAGTGTGGAAAATCTCTAGCAGTGGCGCC
CGAACAGGGACTTGAAAGCGAAAGGGAAACCAGAGGAGCTCTCTCGACGCAGGACTCGGCTTGCTGAAGC
GCGCACGGCAAGAGGCGAGGGGCGGCGACTGGTGAGTACGCCAAAAATTTTGACTAGCGGAGGCTAGAAG
GAGAGAGATGGGTGCGAGAGCGTCAGTATTAAGCGGGGGAGAATTAGATCGCGATGGGAAAAAATTCGGT
TAAGGCCAGGGGGAAAGAAAAAATATAAATTAAAACATATAGTATGGGCAAGCAGGGAGCTAGAACGATT
CGCAGTTAATCCTGGCCTGTTAGAAACATCAGAAGGCTGTAGACAAATACTGGGACAGCTACAACCATCC
CTTCAGACAGGATCAGAAGAACTTAGATCATTATATAATACAGTAGCAACCCTCTATTGTGTGCATCAAA
GGATAGAGATAAAAGACACCAAGGAAGCTTTAGACAAGATAGAGGAAGAGCAAAACAAAAGTAAGACCAC
CGCACAGCAAGCGGCCGCTGATCTTCAGACCTGGAGGAGGAGATATGAGGGACAATTGGAGAAGTGAATT
ATATAAATATAAAGTAGTAAAAATTGAACCATTAGGAGTAGCACCCACCAAGGCAAAGAGAAGAGTGGTG
CAGAGAGAAAAAAGAGCAGTGGGAATAGGAGCTTTGTTCCTTGGGTTCTTGGGAGCAGCAGGAAGCACTA
TGGGCGCAGCGTCAATGACGCTGACGGTACAGGCCAGACAATTATTGTCTGGTATAGTGCAGCAGCAGAA
CAATTTGCTGAGGGCTATTGAGGCGCAACAGCATCTGTTGCAACTCACAGTCTGGGGCATCAAGCAGCTC
CAGGCAAGAATCCTGGCTGTGGAAAGATACCTAAAGGATCAACAGCTCCTGGGGATTTGGGGTTGCTCTG
GAAAACTCATTTGCACCACTGCTGTGCCTTGGAATGCTAGTTGGAGTAATAAATCTCTGGAACAGATTTG
GAATCACACGACCTGGATGGAGTGGGACAGAGAAATTAACAATTACACAAGCTTAATACACTCCTTAATT
GAAGAATCGCAAAACCAGCAAGAAAAGAATGAACAAGAATTATTGGAATTAGATAAATGGGCAAGTTTGT
GGAATTGGTTTAACATAACAAATTGGCTGTGGTATATAAAATTATTCATAATGATAGTAGGAGGCTTGGT
AGGTTTAAGAATAGTTTTTGCTGTACTTTCTATAGTGAATAGAGTTAGGCAGGGATATTCACCATTATCG
TTTCAGACCCACCTCCCAACCCCGAGGGGACCCATGCATTGCATCTCAATTAGTCAGCAACCAGGTGTGG
AAAGTCCCCAGGCTCCCCAGCAGGCAGAAGTATGCAAAGCATGCGTCTCAATTAGTCAGCAACCATAGTC
CCGCCCCTAACTCCGCCCATCCCGCCCCTAACTCCGCCCAGTTCCGCCCATTCTCCGCCCCATGGCTGAC
TAATTTTTTTTATTTATGCAGAGGCCGAGGCCGCCTCGGCCTCTGAGCTATTCCAGAAGTAGTGAGGAGG
CTTTTTTGGAGGCCTAGGCTTTTGCAAAAAGCTTTCTAGAGGTACCACCGGAGCTTACCATGACCGAGTA
CAAGCCCACGGTGCGCCTCGCCACCCGCGACGACGTCCCCAGGGCCGTACGCACCCTCGCCGCCGCGTTC
GCCGACTACCCCGCCACGCGCCACACCGTCGATCCGGACCGCCACATCGAGCGGGTCACCGAGCTGCAAG
AACTCTTCCTCACGCGCGTCGGGCTCGACATCGGCAAGGTGTGGGTCGCGGACGACGGCGCCGCCGTGGC
GGTCTGGACCACGCCGGAGAGCGTCGAAGCGGGGGCGGTGTTCGCCGAGATCGGCCCGCGCATGGCCGAG
TTGAGCGGTTCCCGGCTGGCCGCGCAGCAACAGATGGAAGGCCTCCTGGCGCCGCACCGGCCCAAGGAGC
CCGCGTGGTTCCTGGCCACCGTCGGCGTCTCGCCCGACCACCAGGGCAAGGGTCTGGGCAGCGCCGTCGT
GCTCCCCGGAGTGGAGGCGGCCGAGCGCGCCGGGGTGCCCGCCTTCCTGGAGACCTCCGCGCCCCGCAAC
CTCCCCTTCTACGAGCGGCTCGGCTTCACCGTCACCGCCGACGTCGAGGTGCCCGAAGGACCGCGCACCT
GGTGCATGACCCGCAAGCCCGGTGCCAGTTAACGAATTCTAGATCTTGAGACAAATGGCAGTATTCATCC
ACAATTTTAAAAGAAAAGGGGGGATTGGGGGGTACAGTGCAGGGGAAAGAATAGTAGACATAATAGCAAC
AGACATACAAACTAAAGAATTACAAAAACAAATTACAAAAATTCAAAATTTTCGGGTTTATTACAGGGAC
AGCAGAGATCCACTTTGGCGCCGGCTCGAGGCCTGCAGGTGCAAAGATGGATAAAGTTTTAAACAGAGAG
GAATCTTTGCAGCTAATGGACCTTCTAGGTCTTGAAAGGAGTGGGAATTGGCTCCGGTGCCCGTCAGTGG
GCAGAGCGCACATCGCCCACAGTCCCCGAGAAGTTGGGGGGAGGGGTCGGCAATTGAACCGGTGCCTAGA
GAAGGTGGCGCGGGGTAAACTGGGAAAGTGATGTCGTGTACTGGCTCCGCCTTTTTCCCGAGGGTGGGGG
AGAACCGTATATAAGTGCAGTAGTCGCCGTGAACGTTCTTTTTCGCAACGGGTTTGCCGCCAGAACACAG
GTAAGTGCCGTGTGTGGTTCCCGCGGGCCTGGCCTCTTTACGGGTTATGGCCCTTGCGTGCCTTGAATTA
CTTCCACCTGGCTGCAGTACGTGATTCTTGATCCCGAGCTTCGGGTTGGAAGTGGGTGGGAGAGTTCGAG
GCCTTGCGCTTAAGGAGCCCCTTCGCCTCGTGCTTGAGTTGAGGCCTGGCCTGGGCGCTGGGGCCGCCGC
GTGCGAATCTGGTGGCACCTTCGCGCCTGTCTCGCTGCTTTCGATAAGTCTCTAGCCATTTAAAATTTTT
GATGACCTGCTGCGACGCTTTTTTTCTGGCAAGATAGTCTTGTAAATGCGGGCCAAGATCTGCACACTGG
TATTTCGGTTTTTGGGGCCGCGGGCGGCGACGGGGCCCGTGCGTCCCAGCGCACATGTTCGGCGAGGCGG
GGCCTGCGAGCGCGGCCACCGAGAATCGGACGGGGGTAGTCTCAAGCTGGCCGGCCTGCTCTGGTGCCTG
GCCTCGCGCCGCCGTGTATCGCCCCGCCCTGGGCGGCAAGGCTGGCCCGGTCGGCACCAGTTGCGTGAGC
GGAAAGATGGCCGCTTCCCGGCCCTGCTGCAGGGAGCTCAAAATGGAGGACGCGGCGCTCGGGAGAGCGG
GCGGGTGAGTCACCCACACAAAGGAAAAGGGCCTTTCCGTCCTCAGCCGTCGCTTCATGTGACTCCACGG
AGTACCGGGCGCCGTCCAGGCACCTCGATTAGTTCTCGAGCTTTTGGAGTACGTCGTCTTTAGGTTGGGG
GGAGGGGTTTTATGCGATGGAGTTTCCCCACACTGAGTGGGTGGAGACTGAAGTTAGGCCAGCTTGGCAC
TTGATGTAATTCTCCTTGGAATTTGCCCTTTTTGAGTTTGGATCTTGGTTCATTCTCAAGCCTCAGACAG
TGGTTCAAAGTTTTTTTCTTCCATTTCAGGTGTCGTGAGGCTAGCACCGCCACCATGGCTTTAGATCTAA
GAACCATATTTCAGTGTGAACCATCCGAGAATAATCTTGGATCAGAAAATTCAGCGTTTCAACAAAGCCA
AGGACCTGCTGTTCAGAGAGAAGAAGGGATTTCTGAGTTCTCAAGAATGGTGCTCAATTCATTTCAAGAC
AGCAATAATTCATATGCAAGGCAGGAATTGCAAAGACTTTATAGGATCTTTCACTCATGGCTGCAACCAG
AAAAGCACAGCAAGGATGAAATTATTTCTCTATTAGTCCTGGAGCAGTTTATGATTGGTGGCCACTGCAA
TGACAAAGCCAGTGTGAAAGAGAAATGGAAATCAAGTGGCAAAAACTTGGAGAGATTCATAGAAGACCTG
ACTGATGACAGCATAAATCCACCTGCCTTAGTCCACGTCCACATGCAGGGACAGGAAGCTCTCTTTTCTG
AGGATATGCCCTTAAGAGATGTCATTGTTCATCTCACAAAACAAGTGAATGCCCAAACCACAAGAGAAGC
AAACATGGGGACACCCTCCCAGACTTCCCAAGATACTTCCTTAGAAACAGGACAAGGATATGAAGATGAA
CAAGATGGCTGGAACAGTTCTTCGAAAACTACTCGAGTAAATGAAAATATTACTAATCAAGGCAATCAAA
TAGTTTCCCTAATCATCATCCAGGAAGAGAACGGTCCTAGGCCTGAAGAGGGAGGTGTTTCTTCTGACAA
CCCATACAACTCAAAAAGAGCAGAGCTAGTCACTGCTAGATCTCAGGAAGGGTCCATAAATGGAATCACT
TTCCAAGGTGTCCCTATGGTGATGGGAGCAGGGTGTATCTCTCAACCAGAGCAGTCCTCCCCTGAGTCTG
CCCTTACCCACCAGAGCAATGAGGGAAATTCCACATGTGAGGTACATCAGAAAGGATCCCATGGAGTCCA
AAAATCATACAAATGTGAAGAATGCCCCAAGGTCTTTAAGTATCTCTGTCACTTATTAGCTCACCAGAGA
AGACACAGGAATGAGAGGCCATTTGTTTGTCCCGAGTGTCAAAAAGGCTTCTTCCAGATATCAGACCTAC
GGGTGCATCAGATAATTCACACAGGAAAGAAGCCTTTCACATGCAGCATGTGTAAAAAGTCCTTCAGCCA
CAAAACCAACCTGCGGTCTCATGAGAGAATCCACACAGGAGAAAAGCCTTATACATGTCCCTTTTGTAAG
ACAAGCTACCGCCAGTCATCCACATACCACCGCCATATGAGGACTCATGAGAAAATTACCCTGCCAAGTG
TTCCCTCCACACCAGAAGCTTCCTAGTAATGAACTAGTCCGTAACTTGAAAGTATTTCGATTTCTTGGCT
TTATATATCTTGTGGAAAGGACGATGATATGTGTACAGATCGATTGTCACGCGTTAAGTCGACAATCAAC
CTCTGGATTACAAAATTTGTGAAAGATTGACTGGTATTCTTAACTATGTTGCTCCTTTTACGCTATGTGG
ATACGCTGCTTTAATGCCTTTGTATCATGCTATTGCTTCCCGTATGGCTTTCATTTTCTCCTCCTTGTAT
AAATCCTGGTTGCTGTCTCTTTATGAGGAGTTGTGGCCCGTTGTCAGGCAACGTGGCGTGGTGTGCACTG
TGTTTGCTGACGCAACCCCCACTGGTTGGGGCATTGCCACCACCTGTCAGCTCCTTTCCGGGACTTTCGC
TTTCCCCCTCCCTATTGCCACGGCGGAACTCATCGCCGCCTGCCTTGCCCGCTGCTGGACAGGGGCTCGG
CTGTTGGGCACTGACAATTCCGTGGTGTTGTCGGGGAAATCATCGTCCTTTCCTTGGCTGCTCGCCTGTG
TTGCCACCTGGATTCTGCGCGGGACGTCCTTCTGCTACGTCCCTTCGGCCCTCAATCCAGCGGACCTTCC
TTCCCGCGGCCTGCTGCCGGCTCTGCGGCCTCTTCCGCGTCTTCGCCTTCGCCCTCAGACGAGTCGGATC
TCCCTTTGGGCCGCCTCCCCGCGTCGACTTTAAGACCAATGACTTACAAGGCAGCTGTAGATCTTAGCCA
CTTTTTAAAAGAAAAGGGGGGACTGGAAGGGCTAATTCACTCCCAACGAAGACAAGATCTGCTTTTTGCT
TGTACTGGGTCTCTCTGGTTAGACCAGATCTGAGCCTGGGAGCTCTCTGGCTAACTAGGGAACCCACTGC
TTAAGCCTCAATAAAGCTTGCCTTGAGTGCTTCAAGTAGTGTGTGCCCGTCTGTTGTGTGACTCTGGTAA
CTAGAGATCCCTCAGACCCTTTTAGTCAGTGTGGAAAATCTCTAGCAGTACGTATAGTAGTTCATGTCAT
CTTATTATTCAGTATTTATAACTTGCAAAGAAATGAATATCAGAGAGTGAGAGGAACTTGTTTATTGCAG
CTTATAATGGTTACAAATAAAGCAATAGCATCACAAATTTCACAAATAAAGCATTTTTTTCACTGCATTC
TAGTTGTGGTTTGTCCAAACTCATCAATGTATCTTATCATGTCTGGCTCTAGCTATCCCGCCCCTAACTC
CGCCCATCCCGCCCCTAACTCCGCCCAGTTCCGCCCATTCTCCGCCCCATGGCTGACTAATTTTTTTTAT
TTATGCAGAGGCCGAGGCCGCCTCGGCCTCTGAGCTATTCCAGAAGTAGTGAGGAGGCTTTTTTGGAGGC
CTAGGGACGTACCCAATTCGCCCTATAGTGAGTCGTATTACGCGCGCTCACTGGCCGTCGTTTTACAACG
TCGTGACTGGGAAAACCCTGGCGTTACCCAACTTAATCGCCTTGCAGCACATCCCCCTTTCGCCAGCTGG
CGTAATAGCGAAGAGGCCCGCACCGATCGCCCTTCCCAACAGTTGCGCAGCCTGAATGGCGAATGGG
[124 nt withheld, positions 6998-7121]
C
[91 nt withheld, positions 7123-7213]
A
[49 nt withheld, positions 7215-7263]
CCTTTGACGTTGGAGTCCACGTTCTTT
[37 nt withheld, positions 7291-7327]
ACCCTATCTCGGTCTATTCTTTTGATTTATAAGGGATTTTGCCGATTTCGGCCTATTGGTTAAAAAATGA
GCTGATTTAACAAAAATTTAACGCGAATTTTAACAAAATATTAACGCTTACAATTTAGGTGGCACTTTTC
GGGGAAATGTGCGCGGAACCCCTATTTGTTTATTTTTCTAAATACATTCAAATATGTATCCGCTCATGAG
ACAATAACCCTGATAAATGCTTCAATAATATTGAAAAAGGAAGAGTATGAGTATTCAACATTTCCGTGTC
GCCCTTATTCCCTTTTTTGCGGCATTTTGCCTTCCTGTTTTTGCTCACCCAGAAACGCTGGTGAAAGTAA
AAGATGCTGAAGATCAGTTGGGTGCACGAGTGGGTTACATCGAACTGGATCTCAACAGCGGTAAGATCCT
TGAGAGTTTTCGCCCCGAAGAACGTTTTCCAATGATGAGCACTTTTAAAGTTCTGCTATGTGGCGCGGTA
TTATCCCGTATTGACGCCGGGCAAGAGCAACTCGGTCGCCGCATACACTATTCTCAGAATGACTTGGTTG
AGTACTCACCAGTCACAGAAAAGCATCTTACGGATGGCATGACAGTAAGAGAATTATGCAGTGCTGCCAT
AACCATGAGTGATAACACTGCGGCCAACTTACTTCTGACAACGATCGGAGGACCGAAGGAGCTAACCGCT
TTTTTGCACAACATGGGGGATCATGTAACTCGCCTTGATCGTTGGGAACCGGAGCTGAATGAAGCCATAC
CAAACGACGAGCGTGACACCACGATGCCTGTAGCAATGGCAACAACGTTGCGCAAACTATTAACTGGCGA
ACTACTTACTCTAGCTTCCCGGCAACAATTAATAGACTGGATGGAGGCGGATAAAGTTGCAGGACCACTT
CTGCGCTCGGCCCTTCCGGCTGGCTGGTTTATTGCTGATAAATCTGGAGCCGGTGAGCGTGGGTCTCGCG
GTATCATTGCAGCACTGGGGCCAGATGGTAAGCCCTCCCGTATCGTAGTTATCTACACGACGGGGAGTCA
GGCAACTATGGATGAACGAAATAGACAGATCGCTGAGATAGGTGCCTCACTGATTAAGCATTGGTAACTG
TCAGACCAAGTTTACTCATATATACTTTAGATTGATTTAAAACTTCATTTTTAATTTAAAAGGATCTAGG
TGAAGATCCTTTTTGATAATCTCATGACCAAAATCCCTTAACGTGAGTTTTCGTTCCACTGAGCGTCAGA
CCCCGTAGAAAAGATCAAAGGATCTTCTTGAGATCCTTTTTTTCTGCGCGTAATCTGCTGCTTGCAAACA
AAAAAACCACCGCTACCAGCGGTGGTTTGTTTGCCGGATCAAGAGCTACCAACTCTTTTTCCGAAGGTAA
CTGGCTTCAGCAGAGCGCAGATACCAAATACTGTTCTTCTAGTGTAGCCGTAGTTAGGCCACCACTTCAA
GAACTCTGTAGCACCGCCTACATACCTCGCTCTGCTAATCCTGTTACCAGTGGCTGCTGCCAGTGGCGAT
AAGTCGTGTCTTACCGGGTTGGACTCAAGACGATAGTTACCGGATAAGGCGCAGCGGTCGGGCTGAACGG
GGGGTTCGTGCACACAGCCCAGCTTGGAGCGAACGACCTACACCGAACTGAGATACCTACAGCGTGAGCT
ATGAGAAAGCGCCACGCTTCCCGAAGGGAGAAAGGCGGACAGGTATCCGGTAAGCGGCAGGGTCGGAACA
GGAGAGCGCACGAGGGAGCTTCCAGGGGGAAACGCCTGGTATCTTTATAGTCCTGTCGGGTTTCGCCACC
TCTGACTTGAGCGTCGATTTTTGTGATGCTCGTCAGGGGGGCGGAGCCTATGGAAAAACGCCAGCAACGC
GGCCTTTTTACGGTTCCTGGCCTTTTGCTGGCCTTTTGCTCACATGTTCTTTCCTGCGTTATCCCCTGAT
TCTGTGGATAACCGTATTACCGCCTTTGAGTGAGCTGATACCGCTCGCCGCAGCCGAACGACCGAGCGCA
GCGAGTCAGTGAGCGAGGAAGCGGAAGAGCGCCCAATACGCAAACCGCCTCTCCCCGCGCGTTGGCCGAT
TCATTAATGCAGCTGGCACGACAGGTTTCCCGACTGGAAAGCGGGCAGTGAGCGCAACGCAATTAATGTG
AGTTAGCTCACTCATTAGGCACCCCAGGCTTTACACTTTATGCTTCCGGCTCGTATGTTGTGTGGAATTG
TGAGCGGATAACAATTTCACACAGGAAACAGCTATGACCATGATTACGCCAAGCGCGCAATTAACCCTCA
CTAAAGGGAACAAAAGCTGGAGCTGCAAGC
