>Addgene plasmid #143030 | TFORF0490 | depositor partial sequence | sequence record 281228 | Insert
ACCGCCACCATGGCTTTAGATCTAAGAACCATATTTCAGTGTGAACCATCCGAGAATAATCTTGGATCAG
AAAATTCAGCGTTTCAACAAAGCCAAGGACCTGCTGTTCAGAGAGAAGAAGGGATTTCTGAGTTCTCAAG
AATGGTGCTCAATTCATTTCAAGACAGCAATAATTCATATGCAAGGCAGGAATTGCAAAGACTTTATAGG
ATCTTTCACTCATGGCTGCAACCAGAAAAGCACAGCAAGGATGAAATTATTTCTCTATTAGTCCTGGAGC
AGTTTATGATTGGTGGCCACTGCAATGACAAAGCCAGTGTGAAAGAGAAATGGAAATCAAGTGGCAAAAA
CTTGGAGAGATTCATAGAAGACCTGACTGATGACAGCATAAATCCACCTGCCTTAGTCCACGTCCACATG
CAGGGACAGGAAGCTCTCTTTTCTGAGGATATGCCCTTAAGAGATGTCATTGTTCATCTCACAAAACAAG
TGAATGCCCAAACCACAAGAGAAGCAAACATGGGGACACCCTCCCAGACTTCCCAAGATACTTCCTTAGA
AACAGGACAAGGATATGAAGATGAACAAGATGGCTGGAACAGTTCTTCGAAAACTACTCGAGTAAATGAA
AATATTACTAATCAAGGCAATCAAATAGTTTCCCTAATCATCATCCAGGAAGAGAACGGTCCTAGGCCTG
AAGAGGGAGGTGTTTCTTCTGACAACCCATACAACTCAAAAAGAGCAGAGCTAGTCACTGCTAGATCTCA
GGAAGGGTCCATAAATGGAATCACTTTCCAAGGTGTCCCTATGGTGATGGGAGCAGGGTGTATCTCTCAA
CCAGAGCAGTCCTCCCCTGAGTCTGCCCTTACCCACCAGAGCAATGAGGGAAATTCCACATGTGAGGTAC
ATCAGAAAGGATCCCATGGAGTCCAAAAATCATACAAATGTGAAGAATGCCCCAAGGTCTTTAAGTATCT
CTGTCACTTATTAGCTCACCAGAGAAGACACAGGAATGAGAGGCCATTTGTTTGTCCCGAGTGTCAAAAA
GGCTTCTTCCAGATATCAGACCTACGGGTGCATCAGATAATTCACACAGGAAAGAAGCCTTTCACATGCA
GCATGTGTAAAAAGTCCTTCAGCCACAAAACCAACCTGCGGTCTCATGAGAGAATCCACACAGGAGAAAA
GCCTTATACATGTCCCTTTTGTAAGACAAGCTACCGCCAGTCATCCACATACCACCGCCATATGAGGACT
CATGAGAAAATTACCCTGCCAAGTGTTCCCTCCACACCAGAAGCTTCCTAGTAATGAACTAGTCCGTAAC
TTGAAAGTATTTCGATTTCTTGGCTTTATATATCTTGTGGAAAGGACGATGATATGTGTACAGATCGATT
GTC
