>Addgene plasmid #143030 | TFORF0490 | depositor partial sequence | sequence record 281229 | Barcode
TGATATGTGTACAGATCGATTGTC
